Addgene plasmid #144816: TFORF3340
Purpose: Lentiviral vector for overexpressing transcription factor ORFs with unique 24-bp barcodes. Barcodes facilitate identification of transcription factors in pooled screens.
Depositing lab: Feng Zhang. Depositing organization: Broad Institute. Publication: A transcription factor atlas of directed differentiation. Joung J, Ma S, Tay T, Geiger-Schuller KR, Kirchgatterer PC, Verdine VK, Guo B, Arias-Garcia MA, Allen WE, Singh A, Kuksenko O, Abudayyeh OO, Gootenberg JS, Fu Z, Macrae RK, Buenrostro JD, Regev A, Zhang F. Cell. 2023 Jan 5;186(1):209-229.e26. doi: 10.1016/j.cell.2022.11.026. PubMed 36608654.
Backbone
  Vector backbone: pLX_TRC317
  Backbone manufacturer: Broad Institute Genetic Perturbation Platform
  Backbone size w/o insert (bp): 8264
  Vector type: Mammalian Expression, Lentiviral
  Selectable markers: Puromycin
Growth in bacteria
  Bacterial resistance: Ampicillin, 100 μg/mL
  Growth temperature: 37°C
  Growth strain: NEB Stable
  Copy number: High Copy
Gene/Insert
  Gene/Insert name: HDAC3
  Species: H. sapiens (human)
  Insert size (bp): 1496
  Entrez Gene: HDAC3 (a.k.a. HD3, KDAC3, RPD3, RPD3-2)
  Promoter: EF1a
  Cloning method: Gateway Cloning
  Sequencing primers: 5′ GGGTGGAGACTGAAGTTAGGCCAG; 3′ CACATAGCGTAAAAGGAGCAACATAG
Resource information
  A portion of this plasmid was derived from a plasmid made by: Broad Institute Genetic Perturbation Platform
Terms and licenses: Academic/Nonprofit Terms; Industry Terms: Not Available to Industry
Depositor comments: NM_003883.3 Please test multiple small colonies in case of plasmid recombination. To make this collection available in a timely manner, a portion of this collection was not fully sequenced by Addgene. If an Addgene verified full plasmid sequence is not available, please contact us prior to placing an order to request the full sequence.
How to cite: TFORF3340 was a gift from Feng Zhang (Addgene plasmid # 144816 ; http://n2t.net/addgene:144816 ; RRID:Addgene_144816)
