[The description below was written by a language model from this plasmid's Addgene catalogue record and pLannotate feature annotations shown in this document.]
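Description:
TFORF3340 is a third-generation, self-inactivating lentiviral expression plasmid built on the pLX_TRC317 backbone and carrying the human HDAC3 open reading frame (histone deacetylase 3). It belongs to a barcoded library of transcription factor and chromatin regulator ORFs. In bacteria it is maintained through a high-copy ColE1/pUC-type origin with ampicillin resistance (AmpR). An f1 origin and remnants of a lacZα/lac promoter cloning region flanked by T7 and T3 promoters are also present in the plasmid backbone. Because of the repeated LTR sequences, the depositor warns that recombination can occur.

The viral genome is transcribed from an RSV promoter fused to a truncated HIV-1 5' LTR. This is followed by the Ψ packaging signal, a gag fragment, the RRE for Rev-dependent nuclear export, and a cPPT/CTS element, and the genome ends in a ΔU3 3' LTR with a downstream SV40 poly(A) signal. Within the provirus, an SV40 early promoter drives the puromycin N-acetyltransferase gene so that transduced mammalian cells can be selected. A separate EF-1α promoter drives HDAC3, which was inserted by Gateway recombination and therefore sits between attB1 and attB2 sites. A V5 epitope tag lies immediately after attB2, positioned for a C-terminal fusion, though the record does not confirm that the ORF reads through into it. A WPRE downstream enhances transcript expression. The catalogue describes a unique 24-bp barcode linked to each ORF, but the feature table does not annotate it. A short U6 promoter fragment is annotated between the V5 tag and the WPRE.

The construct is intended for constitutive overexpression of HDAC3 in mammalian cells, alone or in pooled lentiviral screens where barcode sequencing identifies the ORF in each cell, for example in directed differentiation studies.
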