Features (pLannotate 1.2.2; 34 found; start..end, strand, type, name):
      5..231     +  promoter       RSV promoter: Rous sarcoma virus enhancer/promoter
    232..412     +  LTR            5' LTR (truncated): truncated 5' long terminal repeat (LTR) from HIV-1
    459..584     +  misc_feature   HIV-1 Ψ: packaging signal of human immunodeficiency virus type 1
    568..931     +  CDS            HIV-1 gag (fragment): gag protein from human immunodeficiency virus 1; gag
   1077..1310    +  misc_feature   RRE: The Rev response element (RRE) of HIV-1 allows for Rev-dependent mRNA export from the nucleus to the cytoplasm.
   1687..1713    +  CDS            Rev (fragment): human immunodeficiency virus 1 (HIV-1) Rev protein; rev; enhances nuclear export of unspliced and incompletely spliced viral mRNAs
   1720..1743    +  promoter       SV40 promoter (fragment): SV40 early promoter
   1744..1815    +  promoter       SV40 promoter (fragment): SV40 enhancer and early promoter
   1839..1974    +  rep_origin     SV40 ori: SV40 origin of replication
   2020..2616    +  CDS            PuroR (fragment): puromycin N-acetyltransferase; pac from Streptomyces; confers resistance to puromycin
   2665..2782    +  misc_feature   cPPT/CTS: central polypurine tract and central termination sequence of HIV-1
   2847..2913    +  CDS            small t antigen (fragment): SV40 (simian virus 40) small t antigen
   2920..4098    +  promoter       EF-1α promoter: strong constitutive promoter for human elongation factor EF-1α
   4119..4139    +  protein_bind   attB1: mutant version of attB; core recombination site for the Gateway® BP reaction BP Clonase™
   4145..5428    +  CDS            HDAC3: HDAC3_HUMAN - Experimental evidence at protein level: Swiss-Prot protein existence level 1. Responsible for the deacetylation of lysine residues on the N-terminal part of the core histones (H2A, H2B, H3 and H4), and some other non-histone substrates. Histone deacetylation gives a tag for epigenetic repression and plays an important role in transcriptional regulation, cell cycle progression and developmental events. Histone deacetylases act via the formation of large multiprotein complexes. Participates in the BCL6 transcriptional repressor activity by deacetylating the H3 'Lys-27' (H3K27) on e
   5433..5457    -  protein_bind   attB2: mutant version of attB; recombination site for the Gateway® BP reaction BP Clonase™
   5465..5506    +  CDS            V5 tag: epitope tag from simian virus 5
   5522..5575    +  promoter       U6 promoter (fragment): RNA polymerase III promoter for human U6 snRNA
   5617..6205    +  misc_feature   WPRE: woodchuck hepatitis virus posttranscriptional regulatory element
   6256..6275    +  misc_feature   cPPT/CTS (fragment): central polypurine tract and central termination sequence of HIV-1
   6277..6510    +  LTR            3' LTR (ΔU3): self-inactivating 3' long terminal repeat (LTR) from HIV-1
   6588..6709    +  polyA_signal   SV40 poly(A) signal: SV40 polyadenylation signal
   6749..6884    +  rep_origin     SV40 ori: SV40 origin of replication
   6905..6923    -  promoter       T7 promoter: promoter for bacteriophage T7 RNA polymerase
   6931..7086    +  CDS            lacZα (fragment): LacZα fragment of β-galactosidase; lacZ fragment
   7091..7519    +  rep_origin     f1 ori (sequence partly withheld): f1 bacteriophage origin of replication; arrow indicates direction of (+) strand synthesis
   7572..7676    +  promoter       AmpR promoter: bla
   7677..8537    +  CDS            AmpR: β-lactamase; bla; confers resistance to ampicillin, carbenicillin, and related antibiotics
   8708..9296    +  rep_origin     ori: high-copy-number ColE1/pMB1/pBR322/pUC origin of replication
   9479..9571    +  CDS            lacI (fragment): lac repressor; lacI; The lac repressor binds to the lac operator to inhibit transcription in E. coli. This inhibition can be relieved by adding lactose or isopropyl-β-D-thiogalactopyranoside (IPTG).
   9584..9605    +  protein_bind   CAP binding site: CAP binding activates transcription in the presence of cAMP. E. coli catabolite activator protein
   9620..9650    +  promoter       lac promoter: promoter for the E. coli lac operon
   9658..9674    +  protein_bind   lac operator: The lac repressor binds to the lac operator to inhibit transcription in E. coli. This inhibition can be relieved by adding lactose or isopropyl-β-D-thiogalactopyranoside (IPTG). lac repressor encoded by lacI
   9719..9737    +  promoter       T3 promoter: promoter for bacteriophage T3 RNA polymerase
>Addgene plasmid #144816 | TFORF3340 | addgene full sequence | sequence record 409109 | Addgene Partial NGS Result
TTAATGTAGTCTTATGCAATACTCTTGTAGTCTTGCAACATGGTAACGATGAGTTAGCAACATGCCTTAC
AAGGAGAGAAAAAGCACCGTGCATGCCGATTGGTGGAAGTAAGGTGGTACGATCGTGCCTTATTAGGAAG
GCAACAGACGGGTCTGACATGGATTGGACGAACCACTGAATTGCCGCATTGCAGAGATATTGTATTTAAG
TGCCTAGCTCGATACATAAACGGGTCTCTCTGGTTAGACCAGATCTGAGCCTGGGAGCTCTCTGGCTAAC
TAGGGAACCCACTGCTTAAGCCTCAATAAAGCTTGCCTTGAGTGCTTCAAGTAGTGTGTGCCCGTCTGTT
GTGTGACTCTGGTAACTAGAGATCCCTCAGACCCTTTTAGTCAGTGTGGAAAATCTCTAGCAGTGGCGCC
CGAACAGGGACTTGAAAGCGAAAGGGAAACCAGAGGAGCTCTCTCGACGCAGGACTCGGCTTGCTGAAGC
GCGCACGGCAAGAGGCGAGGGGCGGCGACTGGTGAGTACGCCAAAAATTTTGACTAGCGGAGGCTAGAAG
GAGAGAGATGGGTGCGAGAGCGTCAGTATTAAGCGGGGGAGAATTAGATCGCGATGGGAAAAAATTCGGT
TAAGGCCAGGGGGAAAGAAAAAATATAAATTAAAACATATAGTATGGGCAAGCAGGGAGCTAGAACGATT
CGCAGTTAATCCTGGCCTGTTAGAAACATCAGAAGGCTGTAGACAAATACTGGGACAGCTACAACCATCC
CTTCAGACAGGATCAGAAGAACTTAGATCATTATATAATACAGTAGCAACCCTCTATTGTGTGCATCAAA
GGATAGAGATAAAAGACACCAAGGAAGCTTTAGACAAGATAGAGGAAGAGCAAAACAAAAGTAAGACCAC
CGCACAGCAAGCGGCCGCTGATCTTCAGACCTGGAGGAGGAGATATGAGGGACAATTGGAGAAGTGAATT
ATATAAATATAAAGTAGTAAAAATTGAACCATTAGGAGTAGCACCCACCAAGGCAAAGAGAAGAGTGGTG
CAGAGAGAAAAAAGAGCAGTGGGAATAGGAGCTTTGTTCCTTGGGTTCTTGGGAGCAGCAGGAAGCACTA
TGGGCGCAGCGTCAATGACGCTGACGGTACAGGCCAGACAATTATTGTCTGGTATAGTGCAGCAGCAGAA
CAATTTGCTGAGGGCTATTGAGGCGCAACAGCATCTGTTGCAACTCACAGTCTGGGGCATCAAGCAGCTC
CAGGCAAGAATCCTGGCTGTGGAAAGATACCTAAAGGATCAACAGCTCCTGGGGATTTGGGGTTGCTCTG
GAAAACTCATTTGCACCACTGCTGTGCCTTGGAATGCTAGTTGGAGTAATAAATCTCTGGAACAGATTTG
GAATCACACGACCTGGATGGAGTGGGACAGAGAAATTAACAATTACACAAGCTTAATACACTCCTTAATT
GAAGAATCGCAAAACCAGCAAGAAAAGAATGAACAAGAATTATTGGAATTAGATAAATGGGCAAGTTTGT
GGAATTGGTTTAACATAACAAATTGGCTGTGGTATATAAAATTATTCATAATGATAGTAGGAGGCTTGGT
AGGTTTAAGAATAGTTTTTGCTGTACTTTCTATAGTGAATAGAGTTAGGCAGGGATATTCACCATTATCG
TTTCAGACCCACCTCCCAACCCCGAGGGGACCCATGCATTGCATCTCAATTAGTCAGCAACCAGGTGTGG
AAAGTCCCCAGGCTCCCCAGCAGGCAGAAGTATGCAAAGCATGCGTCTCAATTAGTCAGCAACCATAGTC
CCGCCCCTAACTCCGCCCATCCCGCCCCTAACTCCGCCCAGTTCCGCCCATTCTCCGCCCCATGGCTGAC
TAATTTTTTTTATTTATGCAGAGGCCGAGGCCGCCTCGGCCTCTGAGCTATTCCAGAAGTAGTGAGGAGG
CTTTTTTGGAGGCCTAGGCTTTTGCAAAAAGCTTTCTAGAGGTACCACCGGAGCTTACCATGACCGAGTA
CAAGCCCACGGTGCGCCTCGCCACCCGCGACGACGTCCCCAGGGCCGTACGCACCCTCGCCGCCGCGTTC
GCCGACTACCCCGCCACGCGCCACACCGTCGATCCGGACCGCCACATCGAGCGGGTCACCGAGCTGCAAG
AACTCTTCCTCACGCGCGTCGGGCTCGACATCGGCAAGGTGTGGGTCGCGGACGACGGCGCCGCCGTGGC
GGTCTGGACCACGCCGGAGAGCGTCGAAGCGGGGGCGGTGTTCGCCGAGATCGGCCCGCGCATGGCCGAG
TTGAGCGGTTCCCGGCTGGCCGCGCAGCAACAGATGGAAGGCCTCCTGGCGCCGCACCGGCCCAAGGAGC
CCGCGTGGTTCCTGGCCACCGTCGGCGTCTCGCCCGACCACCAGGGCAAGGGTCTGGGCAGCGCCGTCGT
GCTCCCCGGAGTGGAGGCGGCCGAGCGCGCCGGGGTGCCCGCCTTCCTGGAGACCTCCGCGCCCCGCAAC
CTCCCCTTCTACGAGCGGCTCGGCTTCACCGTCACCGCCGACGTCGAGGTGCCCGAAGGACCGCGCACCT
GGTGCATGACCCGCAAGCCCGGTGCCAGTTAACGAATTCTAGATCTTGAGACAAATGGCAGTATTCATCC
ACAATTTTAAAAGAAAAGGGGGGATTGGGGGGTACAGTGCAGGGGAAAGAATAGTAGACATAATAGCAAC
AGACATACAAACTAAAGAATTACAAAAACAAATTACAAAAATTCAAAATTTTCGGGTTTATTACAGGGAC
AGCAGAGATCCACTTTGGCGCCGGCTCGAGGCCTGCAGGTGCAAAGATGGATAAAGTTTTAAACAGAGAG
GAATCTTTGCAGCTAATGGACCTTCTAGGTCTTGAAAGGAGTGGGAATTGGCTCCGGTGCCCGTCAGTGG
GCAGAGCGCACATCGCCCACAGTCCCCGAGAAGTTGGGGGGAGGGGTCGGCAATTGAACCGGTGCCTAGA
GAAGGTGGCGCGGGGTAAACTGGGAAAGTGATGTCGTGTACTGGCTCCGCCTTTTTCCCGAGGGTGGGGG
AGAACCGTATATAAGTGCAGTAGTCGCCGTGAACGTTCTTTTTCGCAACGGGTTTGCCGCCAGAACACAG
GTAAGTGCCGTGTGTGGTTCCCGCGGGCCTGGCCTCTTTACGGGTTATGGCCCTTGCGTGCCTTGAATTA
CTTCCACCTGGCTGCAGTACGTGATTCTTGATCCCGAGCTTCGGGTTGGAAGTGGGTGGGAGAGTTCGAG
GCCTTGCGCTTAAGGAGCCCCTTCGCCTCGTGCTTGAGTTGAGGCCTGGCCTGGGCGCTGGGGCCGCCGC
GTGCGAATCTGGTGGCACCTTCGCGCCTGTCTCGCTGCTTTCGATAAGTCTCTAGCCATTTAAAATTTTT
GATGACCTGCTGCGACGCTTTTTTTCTGGCAAGATAGTCTTGTAAATGCGGGCCAAGATCTGCACACTGG
TATTTCGGTTTTTGGGGCCGCGGGCGGCGACGGGGCCCGTGCGTCCCAGCGCACATGTTCGGCGAGGCGG
GGCCTGCGAGCGCGGCCACCGAGAATCGGACGGGGGTAGTCTCAAGCTGGCCGGCCTGCTCTGGTGCCTG
GCCTCGCGCCGCCGTGTATCGCCCCGCCCTGGGCGGCAAGGCTGGCCCGGTCGGCACCAGTTGCGTGAGC
GGAAAGATGGCCGCTTCCCGGCCCTGCTGCAGGGAGCTCAAAATGGAGGACGCGGCGCTCGGGAGAGCGG
GCGGGTGAGTCACCCACACAAAGGAAAAGGGCCTTTCCGTCCTCAGCCGTCGCTTCATGTGACTCCACGG
AGTACCGGGCGCCGTCCAGGCACCTCGATTAGTTCTCGAGCTTTTGGAGTACGTCGTCTTTAGGTTGGGG
GGAGGGGTTTTATGCGATGGAGTTTCCCCACACTGAGTGGGTGGAGACTGAAGTTAGGCCAGCTTGGCAC
TTGATGTAATTCTCCTTGGAATTTGCCCTTTTTGAGTTTGGATCTTGGTTCATTCTCAAGCCTCAGACAG
TGGTTCAAAGTTTTTTTCTTCCATTTCAGGTGTCGTGAGGCTAGCATCGATTGATCAACAAGTTTGTACA
AAAAAGCAGGCACCATGGCCAAGACCGTGGCCTATTTCTACGACCCCGACGTGGGCAACTTCCACTACGG
AGCTGGACACCCTATGAAGCCCCATCGCCTGGCATTGACCCATAGCCTGGTCCTGCATTACGGTCTCTAT
AAGAAGATGATCGTCTTCAAGCCATACCAGGCCTCCCAGCATGACATGTGCCGCTTCCACTCCGAGGACT
ACATTGACTTCCTGCAGAGAGTCAGCCCCACCAATATGCAAGGCTTCACCAAGAGTCTTAATGCCTTCAA
CGTAGGCGATGACTGCCCAGTGTTTCCCGGGCTCTTTGAGTTCTGCTCGCGTTACACAGGCGCATCTCTG
CAAGGAGCAACCCAGCTGAACAACAAGATCTGTGATATTGCCATTAACTGGGCTGGTGGTCTGCACCATG
CCAAGAAGTTTGAGGCCTCTGGCTTCTGCTATGTCAACGACATTGTGATTGGCATCCTGGAGCTGCTCAA
GTACCACCCTCGGGTGCTCTACATTGACATTGACATCCACCATGGTGACGGGGTTCAAGAAGCTTTCTAC
CTCACTGACCGGGTCATGACGGTGTCCTTCCACAAATACGGAAATTACTTCTTCCCTGGCACAGGTGACA
TGTATGAAGTCGGGGCAGAGAGTGGCCGCTACTACTGTCTGAACGTGCCCCTGCGGGATGGCATTGATGA
CCAGAGTTACAAGCACCTTTTCCAGCCGGTTATCAACCAGGTAGTGGACTTCTACCAACCCACGTGCATT
GTGCTCCAGTGTGGAGCTGACTCTCTGGGCTGTGATCGATTGGGCTGCTTTAACCTCAGCATCCGAGGGC
ATGGGGAATGCGTTGAATATGTCAAGAGCTTCAATATCCCTCTACTCGTGCTGGGTGGTGGTGGTTATAC
TGTCCGAAATGTTGCCCGCTGCTGGACATATGAGACATCGCTGCTGGTAGAAGAGGCCATTAGTGAGGAG
CTTCCCTATAGTGAATACTTCGAGTACTTTGCCCCAGACTTCACACTTCATCCAGATGTCAGCACCCGCA
TCGAGAATCAGAACTCACGCCAGTATCTGGACCAGATCCGCCAGACAATCTTTGAAAACCTGAAGATGCT
GAACCATGCACCTAGTGTCCAGATTCATGACGTGCCTGCAGACCTCCTGACCTATGACAGGACTGATGAG
GCTGATGCAGAGGAGAGGGGTCCTGAGGAGAACTATAGCAGGCCAGAGGCACCCAATGAGTTCTATGATG
GAGACCATGACAATGACAAGGAAAGCGATGTGGAGATTTAGAACCCAGCTTTCTTGTACAAAGTGGTTGA
TATCGGTAAGCCTATCCCTAACCCTCTCCTCGGTCTCGATTCTACGTAGTAATGAACTAGTCCGTAACTT
GAAAGTATTTCGATTTCTTGGCTTTATATATCTTGTGGAAAGGACGATAAACGACGTTATACGACACTCG
AACGCGTTAAGTCGACAATCAACCTCTGGATTACAAAATTTGTGAAAGATTGACTGGTATTCTTAACTAT
GTTGCTCCTTTTACGCTATGTGGATACGCTGCTTTAATGCCTTTGTATCATGCTATTGCTTCCCGTATGG
CTTTCATTTTCTCCTCCTTGTATAAATCCTGGTTGCTGTCTCTTTATGAGGAGTTGTGGCCCGTTGTCAG
GCAACGTGGCGTGGTGTGCACTGTGTTTGCTGACGCAACCCCCACTGGTTGGGGCATTGCCACCACCTGT
CAGCTCCTTTCCGGGACTTTCGCTTTCCCCCTCCCTATTGCCACGGCGGAACTCATCGCCGCCTGCCTTG
CCCGCTGCTGGACAGGGGCTCGGCTGTTGGGCACTGACAATTCCGTGGTGTTGTCGGGGAAATCATCGTC
CTTTCCTTGGCTGCTCGCCTGTGTTGCCACCTGGATTCTGCGCGGGACGTCCTTCTGCTACGTCCCTTCG
GCCCTCAATCCAGCGGACCTTCCTTCCCGCGGCCTGCTGCCGGCTCTGCGGCCTCTTCCGCGTCTTCGCC
TTCGCCCTCAGACGAGTCGGATCTCCCTTTGGGCCGCCTCCCCGCGTCGACTTTAAGACCAATGACTTAC
AAGGCAGCTGTAGATCTTAGCCACTTTTTAAAAGAAAAGGGGGGACTGGAAGGGCTAATTCACTCCCAAC
GAAGACAAGATCTGCTTTTTGCTTGTACTGGGTCTCTCTGGTTAGACCAGATCTGAGCCTGGGAGCTCTC
TGGCTAACTAGGGAACCCACTGCTTAAGCCTCAATAAAGCTTGCCTTGAGTGCTTCAAGTAGTGTGTGCC
CGTCTGTTGTGTGACTCTGGTAACTAGAGATCCCTCAGACCCTTTTAGTCAGTGTGGAAAATCTCTAGCA
GTACGTATAGTAGTTCATGTCATCTTATTATTCAGTATTTATAACTTGCAAAGAAATGAATATCAGAGAG
TGAGAGGAACTTGTTTATTGCAGCTTATAATGGTTACAAATAAAGCAATAGCATCACAAATTTCACAAAT
AAAGCATTTTTTTCACTGCATTCTAGTTGTGGTTTGTCCAAACTCATCAATGTATCTTATCATGTCTGGC
TCTAGCTATCCCGCCCCTAACTCCGCCCATCCCGCCCCTAACTCCGCCCAGTTCCGCCCATTCTCCGCCC
CATGGCTGACTAATTTTTTTTATTTATGCAGAGGCCGAGGCCGCCTCGGCCTCTGAGCTATTCCAGAAGT
AGTGAGGAGGCTTTTTTGGAGGCCTAGGGACGTACCCAATTCGCCCTATAGTGAGTCGTATTACGCGCGC
TCACTGGCCGTCGTTTTACAACGTCGTGACTGGGAAAACCCTGGCGTTACCCAACTTAATCGCCTTGCAG
CACATCCCCCTTTCGCCAGCTGGCGTAATAGCGAAGAGGCCCGCACCGATCGCCCTTCCCAACAGTTGCG
CAGCCTGAATGGCGAATGGG
[124 nt withheld, positions 7091-7214]
C
[91 nt withheld, positions 7216-7306]
A
[49 nt withheld, positions 7308-7356]
CCTTTGACGTTGGAGTCCACGTTCTTT
[37 nt withheld, positions 7384-7420]
ACCCTATCTCGGTCTATTCTTTTGATTTATAAGGGATTTTGCCGATTTCGGCCTATTGGTTAAAAAATGA
GCTGATTTAACAAAAATTTAACGCGAATTTTAACAAAATATTAACGCTTACAATTTAGGTGGCACTTTTC
GGGGAAATGTGCGCGGAACCCCTATTTGTTTATTTTTCTAAATACATTCAAATATGTATCCGCTCATGAG
ACAATAACCCTGATAAATGCTTCAATAATATTGAAAAAGGAAGAGTATGAGTATTCAACATTTCCGTGTC
GCCCTTATTCCCTTTTTTGCGGCATTTTGCCTTCCTGTTTTTGCTCACCCAGAAACGCTGGTGAAAGTAA
AAGATGCTGAAGATCAGTTGGGTGCACGAGTGGGTTACATCGAACTGGATCTCAACAGCGGTAAGATCCT
TGAGAGTTTTCGCCCCGAAGAACGTTTTCCAATGATGAGCACTTTTAAAGTTCTGCTATGTGGCGCGGTA
TTATCCCGTATTGACGCCGGGCAAGAGCAACTCGGTCGCCGCATACACTATTCTCAGAATGACTTGGTTG
AGTACTCACCAGTCACAGAAAAGCATCTTACGGATGGCATGACAGTAAGAGAATTATGCAGTGCTGCCAT
AACCATGAGTGATAACACTGCGGCCAACTTACTTCTGACAACGATCGGAGGACCGAAGGAGCTAACCGCT
TTTTTGCACAACATGGGGGATCATGTAACTCGCCTTGATCGTTGGGAACCGGAGCTGAATGAAGCCATAC
CAAACGACGAGCGTGACACCACGATGCCTGTAGCAATGGCAACAACGTTGCGCAAACTATTAACTGGCGA
ACTACTTACTCTAGCTTCCCGGCAACAATTAATAGACTGGATGGAGGCGGATAAAGTTGCAGGACCACTT
CTGCGCTCGGCCCTTCCGGCTGGCTGGTTTATTGCTGATAAATCTGGAGCCGGTGAGCGTGGGTCTCGCG
GTATCATTGCAGCACTGGGGCCAGATGGTAAGCCCTCCCGTATCGTAGTTATCTACACGACGGGGAGTCA
GGCAACTATGGATGAACGAAATAGACAGATCGCTGAGATAGGTGCCTCACTGATTAAGCATTGGTAACTG
TCAGACCAAGTTTACTCATATATACTTTAGATTGATTTAAAACTTCATTTTTAATTTAAAAGGATCTAGG
TGAAGATCCTTTTTGATAATCTCATGACCAAAATCCCTTAACGTGAGTTTTCGTTCCACTGAGCGTCAGA
CCCCGTAGAAAAGATCAAAGGATCTTCTTGAGATCCTTTTTTTCTGCGCGTAATCTGCTGCTTGCAAACA
AAAAAACCACCGCTACCAGCGGTGGTTTGTTTGCCGGATCAAGAGCTACCAACTCTTTTTCCGAAGGTAA
CTGGCTTCAGCAGAGCGCAGATACCAAATACTGTTCTTCTAGTGTAGCCGTAGTTAGGCCACCACTTCAA
GAACTCTGTAGCACCGCCTACATACCTCGCTCTGCTAATCCTGTTACCAGTGGCTGCTGCCAGTGGCGAT
AAGTCGTGTCTTACCGGGTTGGACTCAAGACGATAGTTACCGGATAAGGCGCAGCGGTCGGGCTGAACGG
GGGGTTCGTGCACACAGCCCAGCTTGGAGCGAACGACCTACACCGAACTGAGATACCTACAGCGTGAGCT
ATGAGAAAGCGCCACGCTTCCCGAAGGGAGAAAGGCGGACAGGTATCCGGTAAGCGGCAGGGTCGGAACA
GGAGAGCGCACGAGGGAGCTTCCAGGGGGAAACGCCTGGTATCTTTATAGTCCTGTCGGGTTTCGCCACC
TCTGACTTGAGCGTCGATTTTTGTGATGCTCGTCAGGGGGGCGGAGCCTATGGAAAAACGCCAGCAACGC
GGCCTTTTTACGGTTCCTGGCCTTTTGCTGGCCTTTTGCTCACATGTTCTTTCCTGCGTTATCCCCTGAT
TCTGTGGATAACCGTATTACCGCCTTTGAGTGAGCTGATACCGCTCGCCGCAGCCGAACGACCGAGCGCA
GCGAGTCAGTGAGCGAGGAAGCGGAAGAGCGCCCAATACGCAAACCGCCTCTCCCCGCGCGTTGGCCGAT
TCATTAATGCAGCTGGCACGACAGGTTTCCCGACTGGAAAGCGGGCAGTGAGCGCAACGCAATTAATGTG
AGTTAGCTCACTCATTAGGCACCCCAGGCTTTACACTTTATGCTTCCGGCTCGTATGTTGTGTGGAATTG
TGAGCGGATAACAATTTCACACAGGAAACAGCTATGACCATGATTACGCCAAGCGCGCAATTAACCCTCA
CTAAAGGGAACAAAAGCTGGAGCTGCAAGC
