>Addgene plasmid #144816 | TFORF3340 | depositor partial sequence | sequence record 286563 | Insert
ATCGATTGATCAACAAGTTTGTACAAAAAAGCAGGCACCATGGCCAAGACCGTGGCCTATTTCTACGACC
CCGACGTGGGCAACTTCCACTACGGAGCTGGACACCCTATGAAGCCCCATCGCCTGGCATTGACCCATAG
CCTGGTCCTGCATTACGGTCTCTATAAGAAGATGATCGTCTTCAAGCCATACCAGGCCTCCCAGCATGAC
ATGTGCCGCTTCCACTCCGAGGACTACATTGACTTCCTGCAGAGAGTCAGCCCCACCAATATGCAAGGCT
TCACCAAGAGTCTTAATGCCTTCAACGTAGGCGATGACTGCCCAGTGTTTCCCGGGCTCTTTGAGTTCTG
CTCGCGTTACACAGGCGCATCTCTGCAAGGAGCAACCCAGCTGAACAACAAGATCTGTGATATTGCCATT
AACTGGGCTGGTGGTCTGCACCATGCCAAGAAGTTTGAGGCCTCTGGCTTCTGCTATGTCAACGACATTG
TGATTGGCATCCTGGAGCTGCTCAAGTACCACCCTCGGGTGCTCTACATTGACATTGACATCCACCATGG
TGACGGGGTTCAAGAAGCTTTCTACCTCACTGACCGGGTCATGACGGTGTCCTTCCACAAATACGGAAAT
TACTTCTTCCCTGGCACAGGTGACATGTATGAAGTCGGGGCAGAGAGTGGCCGCTACTACTGTCTGAACG
TGCCCCTGCGGGATGGCATTGATGACCAGAGTTACAAGCACCTTTTCCAGCCGGTTATCAACCAGGTAGT
GGACTTCTACCAACCCACGTGCATTGTGCTCCAGTGTGGAGCTGACTCTCTGGGCTGTGATCGATTGGGC
TGCTTTAACCTCAGCATCCGAGGGCATGGGGAATGCGTTGAATATGTCAAGAGCTTCAATATCCCTCTAC
TCGTGCTGGGTGGTGGTGGTTATACTGTCCGAAATGTTGCCCGCTGCTGGACATATGAGACATCGCTGCT
GGTAGAAGAGGCCATTAGTGAGGAGCTTCCCTATAGTGAATACTTCGAGTACTTTGCCCCAGACTTCACA
CTTCATCCAGATGTCAGCACCCGCATCGAGAATCAGAACTCACGCCAGTATCTGGACCAGATCCGCCAGA
CAATCTTTGAAAACCTGAAGATGCTGAACCATGCACCTAGTGTCCAGATTCATGACGTGCCTGCAGACCT
CCTGACCTATGACAGGACTGATGAGGCTGATGCAGAGGAGAGGGGTCCTGAGGAGAACTATAGCAGGCCA
GAGGCACCCAATGAGTTCTATGATGGAGACCATGACAATGACAAGGAAAGCGATGTGGAGATTTAGAACC
CAGCTTTCTTGTACAAAGTGGTTGATATCGGTAAGCCTATCCCTAACCCTCTCCTCGGTCTCGATTCTAC
GTAGTAATGAACTAGTCCGTAACTTGAAAGTATTTCGATTTCTTGGCTTTATATATCTTGTGGAAAGGAC
GATAAACGACGTTATACGACACTCGA
