>Addgene plasmid #144816 | TFORF3340 | depositor partial sequence | sequence record 286564 | Barcode
TAAACGACGTTATACGACACTCGA
